Addgene plasmid #161455: pDONR221-SLC45A1_STOP
Purpose: Gateway entry clone with codon-optimized ORF sequence for subcloning into custom expression vectors. Contains a STOP codon at the end of the codon-optimized ORF sequence.
Depositing lab: RESOLUTE Consortium & Giulio Superti-Furga. Depositing organization: CeMM Research Center for Molecular Medicine. Publication: The RESOLUTE consortium: unlocking SLC transporters for drug discovery. Superti-Furga G, Lackner D, Wiedmer T, Ingles-Prieto A, Barbosa B, Girardi E, Goldmann U, Gurtl B, Klavins K, Klimek C, Lindinger S, Lineiro-Retes E, Muller AC, Onstein S, Redinger G, Reil D, Sedlyarov V, Wolf G, Crawford M, Everley R, ... Steppan CM. Nat Rev Drug Discov. 2020 Jul;19(7):429-430. doi: 10.1038/d41573-020-00056-6. PubMed 32265506.
Backbone
  Vector backbone: pDONR221
  Backbone manufacturer: ThermoFisher Scientific
  Backbone size w/o insert (bp): 2550
  Vector type: Mammalian Expression
Growth in bacteria
  Bacterial resistance: Kanamycin, 50 μg/mL
  Growth temperature: 37°C
  Growth strain: NEB Stable
  Copy number: High Copy
Gene/Insert
  Gene/Insert name: SLC45A1 (alt name: DNB5)
  Species: H. sapiens (human)
  Insert size (bp): 2349
  Entrez Gene: SLC45A1 (a.k.a. DNB5, IDDNPF, PAST-A)
  Cloning method: Gateway Cloning
  Sequencing primers: 5′ M13-fwd; 3′ M13-rev
Terms and licenses: Academic/Nonprofit Terms; Industry Terms
Depositor comments: This plasmid contains a STOP codon at the end of the codon-optimized ORF. For the version of this plasmid that does not contain a STOP codon, please see Addgene plasmid 132289 For more information on the full Resolute plasmid collection, please see www.addgene.org/depositor-collections/re-solute/. Please provide your feedback on this plasmid to the RESOLUTE consortium by filling out their RESOLUTE repository feedback form: https://forms.office.com/Pages/ResponsePage.aspx?id=0e05yklzmkS7rjFGQL4N7z4feCLQvEJAmVcOCM_u885UN1JJRko0Ukg4TVQwNTZLOUxPQVJWT1NHUCQlQCN0PWcu
How to cite: pDONR221-SLC45A1_STOP was a gift from RESOLUTE Consortium & Giulio Superti-Furga (Addgene plasmid # 161455 ; http://n2t.net/addgene:161455 ; RRID:Addgene_161455)
