[The description below was written by a language model from this plasmid's Addgene catalogue record and pLannotate feature annotations shown in this document.]
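Description:
pDONR221-SLC45A1_STOP is a Gateway entry clone built on the pDONR221 backbone and carrying a codon-optimized open reading frame for human SLC45A1 (also known as DNB5), a solute carrier annotated as a proton-associated glucose transporter in the brain. The sequenced plasmid is about 4.9 kb. It replicates in E. coli from a high-copy ColE1/pUC-type origin and is selected with kanamycin through an aminoglycoside phosphotransferase gene. Although the catalogue lists the vector type as mammalian expression, the feature table shows no eukaryotic promoter or polyadenylation signal around the insert. The plasmid is therefore a shuttle for the ORF rather than an expression vector in its own right.

The SLC45A1 coding sequence sits between attL1 and attL2 sites, which are the substrates for the LR Clonase reaction. This recombination moves the ORF directionally into any attR-containing destination vector, which then supplies the promoter, tags and host-specific selection. Because this version keeps a stop codon at the end of the ORF, it suits native or N-terminally tagged expression but not C-terminal fusions. The depositor notes that a companion clone without the stop codon exists for that purpose. The remaining annotated features are standard backbone elements. These include rrnB T1 and T2 terminators upstream of the cassette that insulate it from read-through transcription, a T7 promoter beside attL2 in reverse orientation, and short lacI and lacZα remnants. M13 forward and reverse primer sites are recorded for sequencing the insert. The plasmid belongs to a consortium collection of SLC transporter clones made to support functional and drug-discovery studies.
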