Features (pLannotate 1.2.2; 10 found; start..end, strand, type, name):
      1..100     +  protein_bind   attL1: mutant version of attL; recombination site for the Gateway® LR reaction LR Clonase™
    106..2451    +  CDS            SLC45A1: S45A1_HUMAN - Also known as DNB5. Experimental evidence at protein level: Swiss-Prot protein existence level 1. Proton-associated glucose transporter in the brain. From Homo sapiens (Human).
   2456..2555    -  protein_bind   attL2: mutant version of attL; recombination site for the Gateway® LR reaction LR Clonase™
   2573..2591    -  promoter       T7 promoter: promoter for bacteriophage T7 RNA polymerase
   2725..3534    +  CDS            KanR: aminoglycoside phosphotransferase; aph(3')-Ia; confers resistance to kanamycin in bacteria or G418 (Geneticin®) in eukaryotes
   3681..4269    +  rep_origin     ori: high-copy-number ColE1/pMB1/pBR322/pUC origin of replication
   4452..4544    +  CDS            lacI (fragment): lac repressor; lacI; The lac repressor binds to the lac operator to inhibit transcription in E. coli. This inhibition can be relieved by adding lactose or isopropyl-β-D-thiogalactopyranoside (IPTG).
   4599..4626    -  terminator     rrnB T2 terminator: transcription terminator T2 from the E. coli rrnB gene
   4758..4801    +  terminator     rrnB T1 terminator: Escherichia coli rrnB; transcription terminator T1 from the E. coli rrnB gene
   4848..4884    -  CDS            lacZα (fragment): LacZα fragment of β-galactosidase; lacZ fragment
>Addgene plasmid #161455 | pDONR221-SLC45A1_STOP | addgene full sequence | sequence record 338293 | Addgene NGS Result
CAAATAATGATTTTATTTTGACTGATAGTGACCTGTTCGTTGCAACACATTGATGAGCAATGCTTTTTTA
TAATGCCAACTTTGTACAAAAAAGCAGGCTCCACCATGCTGCAGCAGCCAGGACCTAGGCCAGGCCGCCA
GCAGCCCTCCGGCGACAGGGATGCATGCAGGCTGCACCCTCAGGGCAGGCCCCCTGCCCTGCCAACCATG
ATCCCTGCAGCAAGCTCCACACCACCAGGCGACGCACTGTTCCCAAGCGTGGCACCCCAGGATTTTTGGC
GCTCCCAGGTGACCGGATACAGCGGATCCGTGACAAGGCACCTGTCCCACCGCGCCAACAACTTCAAGCG
GCACCCTAAGCGGAGAAAGTGCATCAGACCAAGCCCTCCACCCCCTCCAAACACCCCCTGTCCTCTGGAG
CTGGTGGACTTCGGCGATCTGCACCCCCAGCGGTCCTTCAGAGAGCTGCTGTTTAATGGCTGCATCCTGT
TCGGCATCGAGTTTTCTTACGCCATGGAGACCGCCTATGTGACACCCGTGCTGCTGCAGATGGGCCTGCC
TGACCAGCTGTATAGCCTGGTGTGGTTCATCTCCCCAATCCTGGGCTTTCTGCTGCAGCCACTGCTGGGA
GCATGGTCTGATAGGTGTACCAGCAGATTCGGCAGGCGCCGGCCCTTTATCCTGGTGCTGGCAATCGGCG
CCCTGCTGGGACTGAGCCTGCTGCTGAACGGAAGGGACATCGGAATCGCCCTGGCAGATGTGACCGGCAA
TCACAAGTGGGGACTGCTGCTGACAGTGTGCGGAGTGGTGCTGATGGACTTCAGCGCCGACTCCGCCGAT
AACCCATCTCACGCCTACATGATGGACGTGTGCAGCCCCGCCGACCAGGATAGAGGCCTGAATATCCACG
CACTGCTGGCAGGACTGGGAGGAGGCTTCGGCTACGTGGTGGGCGGCATCCACTGGGATAAGACCGGATT
TGGACGGGCCCTGGGAGGACAGCTGAGAGTGATCTATCTGTTCACCGCCGTGACACTGTCCGTGACCACA
GTGCTGACACTGGTGTCTATCCCAGAGAGGCCACTGAGGCCACCTTCTGAGAAGAGGGCCGCCATGAAGT
CTCCTAGCCTGCCACTGCCACCAAGCCCTCCAGTGCTGCCTGAGGAGGGACCAGGCGACTCTCTGCCTAG
CCACACCGCCACAAACTTTTCTAGCCCAATCTCCCCCCCTTCTCCCCTGACCCCTAAGTACGGCAGCTTC
ATCTCCCGCGATTCCTCTCTGACCGGCATCAGCGAGTTCGCCAGCTCCTTTGGCACAGCCAATATCGACT
CCGTGCTGATCGATTGCTTTACAGGAGGACACGACTCCTACCTGGCAATCCCAGGATCTGTGCCTAGGCC
ACCCATCTCCGTGTCTTTCCCAAGGGCACCAGACGGCTTTTATCGGCAGGATAGAGGACTGCTGGAGGGA
AGGGAGGGCGCCCTGACCAGCGGCTGTGACGGCGATATCCTGCGCGTGGGCTCCCTGGACACCTCTAAGC
CCAGGTCTAGCGGCATCCTGAAGCGCCCACAGACACTGGCAATCCCAGATGCAGCAGGAGGAGGAGGCCC
TGAGACCAGCAGAAGGCGCAACGTGACATTCTCCCAGCAGGTGGCCAACATCCTGCTGAATGGCGTGAAG
TACGAGTCCGAGCTGACCGGATCCTCTGAGAGGGCAGAGCAGCCTCTGTCTGTGGGCAGACTGTGCAGCA
CCATCTGTAACATGCCAAAGGCCCTGAGGACACTGTGCGTGAATCACTTCCTGGGCTGGCTGAGCTTTGA
GGGCATGCTGCTGTTCTATACCGACTTTATGGGCGAGGTGGTGTTTCAGGGCGATCCTAAGGCCCCACAC
ACCTCTGAGGCCTACCAGAAGTATAACAGCGGCGTGACAATGGGCTGCTGGGGCATGTGCATCTACGCCT
TCTCCGCCGCCTTTTATTCTGCCATCCTGGAGAAGCTGGAGGAGTTCCTGTCCGTGCGGACCCTGTACTT
CATCGCCTATCTGGCCTTTGGCCTGGGAACCGGACTGGCCACACTGTCCAGAAATCTGTACGTGGTGCTG
TCTCTGTGCATCACATATGGCATCCTGTTTAGCACCCTGTGCACACTGCCCTACTCCCTGCTGTGCGACT
ACTATCAGTCTAAGAAGTTCGCAGGAAGCTCCGCCGACGGAACCAGGAGAGGCATGGGCGTGGATATCTC
TCTGCTGAGCTGCCAGTACTTTCTGGCCCAGATCCTGGTGAGCCTGGTGCTGGGACCACTGACAAGCGCC
GTGGGATCCGCCAACGGCGTGATGTATTTCTCTAGCCTGGTGTCCTTTCTGGGCTGTCTGTACTCCTCTC
TGTTCGTGATCTATGAGATCCCTCCAAGCGACGCCGCCGATGAGGAGCACAGACCTCTGCTGCTGAATGT
GTAAGACCCAGCTTTCTTGTACAAAGTTGGCATTATAAGAAAGCATTGCTTATCAATTTGTTGCAACGAA
CAGGTCACTATCAGTCAAAATAAAATCATTATTTGCCATCCAGCTGATATCCCCTATAGTGAGTCGTATT
ACATGGTCATAGCTGTTTCCTGGCAGCTCTGGCCCGTGTCTCAAAATCTCTGATGTTACATTGCACAAGA
TAAAAATATATCATCATGAACAATAAAACTGTCTGCTTACATAAACAGTAATACAAGGGGTGTTATGAGC
CATATTCAACGGGAAACGTCGAGGCCGCGATTAAATTCCAACATGGATGCTGATTTATATGGGTATAAAT
GGGCTCGCGATAATGTCGGGCAATCAGGTGCGACAATCTATCGCTTGTATGGGAAGCCCGATGCGCCAGA
GTTGTTTCTGAAACATGGCAAAGGTAGCGTTGCCAATGATGTTACAGATGAGATGGTCAGACTAAACTGG
CTGACGGAATTTATGCCTCTTCCGACCATCAAGCATTTTATCCGTACTCCTGATGATGCATGGTTACTCA
CCACTGCGATCCCCGGAAAAACAGCATTCCAGGTATTAGAAGAATATCCTGATTCAGGTGAAAATATTGT
TGATGCGCTGGCAGTGTTCCTGCGCCGGTTGCATTCGATTCCTGTTTGTAATTGTCCTTTTAACAGCGAT
CGCGTATTTCGTCTCGCTCAGGCGCAATCACGAATGAATAACGGTTTGGTTGATGCGAGTGATTTTGATG
ACGAGCGTAATGGCTGGCCTGTTGAACAAGTCTGGAAAGAAATGCATAAACTTTTGCCATTCTCACCGGA
TTCAGTCGTCACTCATGGTGATTTCTCACTTGATAACCTTATTTTTGACGAGGGGAAATTAATAGGTTGT
ATTGATGTTGGACGAGTCGGAATCGCAGACCGATACCAGGATCTTGCCATCCTATGGAACTGCCTCGGTG
AGTTTTCTCCTTCATTACAGAAACGGCTTTTTCAAAAATATGGTATTGATAATCCTGATATGAATAAATT
GCAGTTTCATTTGATGCTCGATGAGTTTTTCTAATCAGAATTGGTTAATTGGTTGTAACACTGGCAGAGC
ATTACGCTGACTTGACGGGACGGCGCAAGCTCATGACCAAAATCCCTTAACGTGAGTTACGCGTCGTTCC
ACTGAGCGTCAGACCCCGTAGAAAAGATCAAAGGATCTTCTTGAGATCCTTTTTTTCTGCGCGTAATCTG
CTGCTTGCAAACAAAAAAACCACCGCTACCAGCGGTGGTTTGTTTGCCGGATCAAGAGCTACCAACTCTT
TTTCCGAAGGTAACTGGCTTCAGCAGAGCGCAGATACCAAATACTGTTCTTCTAGTGTAGCCGTAGTTAG
GCCACCACTTCAAGAACTCTGTAGCACCGCCTACATACCTCGCTCTGCTAATCCTGTTACCAGTGGCTGC
TGCCAGTGGCGATAAGTCGTGTCTTACCGGGTTGGACTCAAGACGATAGTTACCGGATAAGGCGCAGCGG
TCGGGCTGAACGGGGGGTTCGTGCACACAGCCCAGCTTGGAGCGAACGACCTACACCGAACTGAGATACC
TACAGCGTGAGCTATGAGAAAGCGCCACGCTTCCCGAAGGGAGAAAGGCGGACAGGTATCCGGTAAGCGG
CAGGGTCGGAACAGGAGAGCGCACGAGGGAGCTTCCAGGGGGAAACGCCTGGTATCTTTATAGTCCTGTC
GGGTTTCGCCACCTCTGACTTGAGCGTCGATTTTTGTGATGCTCGTCAGGGGGGCGGAGCCTATGGAAAA
ACGCCAGCAACGCGGCCTTTTTACGGTTCCTGGCCTTTTGCTGGCCTTTTGCTCACATGTTCTTTCCTGC
GTTATCCCCTGATTCTGTGGATAACCGTATTACCGCCTTTGAGTGAGCTGATACCGCTCGCCGCAGCCGA
ACGACCGAGCGCAGCGAGTCAGTGAGCGAGGAAGCGGAAGAGCGCCCAATACGCAAACCGCCTCTCCCCG
CGCGTTGGCCGATTCATTAATGCAGCTGGCACGACAGGTTTCCCGACTGGAAAGCGGGCAGTGAGCGCAA
CGCAATTAATACGCGTACCGCTAGCCAGGAAGAGTTTGTAGAAACGCAAAAAGGCCATCCGTCAGGATGG
CCTTCTGCTTAGTTTGATGCCTGGCAGTTTATGGCGGGCGTCCTGCCCGCCACCCTCCGGGCCGTTGCTT
CACAACGTTCAAATCCGCTCCCGGCGGATTTGTCCTACTCAGGAGAGCGTTCACCGACAAACAACAGATA
AAACGAAAGGCCCAGTCTTCCGACTGAGCCTTTCGTTTTATTTGATGCCTGGCAGTTCCCTACTCTCGCG
TTAACGCTAGCATGGATGTTTTCCCAGTCACGACGTTGTAAAACGACGGCCAGTCTTAAGCTCGGGCCC
