>Addgene plasmid #161455 | pDONR221-SLC45A1_STOP | depositor partial sequence | sequence record 312845 | Codon-optimized ORF of SLC45A1
ATGCTGCAGCAGCCAGGACCTAGGCCAGGCCGCCAGCAGCCCTCCGGCGACAGGGATGCATGCAGGCTGC
ACCCTCAGGGCAGGCCCCCTGCCCTGCCAACCATGATCCCTGCAGCAAGCTCCACACCACCAGGCGACGC
ACTGTTCCCAAGCGTGGCACCCCAGGATTTTTGGCGCTCCCAGGTGACCGGATACAGCGGATCCGTGACA
AGGCACCTGTCCCACCGCGCCAACAACTTCAAGCGGCACCCTAAGCGGAGAAAGTGCATCAGACCAAGCC
CTCCACCCCCTCCAAACACCCCCTGTCCTCTGGAGCTGGTGGACTTCGGCGATCTGCACCCCCAGCGGTC
CTTCAGAGAGCTGCTGTTTAATGGCTGCATCCTGTTCGGCATCGAGTTTTCTTACGCCATGGAGACCGCC
TATGTGACACCCGTGCTGCTGCAGATGGGCCTGCCTGACCAGCTGTATAGCCTGGTGTGGTTCATCTCCC
CAATCCTGGGCTTTCTGCTGCAGCCACTGCTGGGAGCATGGTCTGATAGGTGTACCAGCAGATTCGGCAG
GCGCCGGCCCTTTATCCTGGTGCTGGCAATCGGCGCCCTGCTGGGACTGAGCCTGCTGCTGAACGGAAGG
GACATCGGAATCGCCCTGGCAGATGTGACCGGCAATCACAAGTGGGGACTGCTGCTGACAGTGTGCGGAG
TGGTGCTGATGGACTTCAGCGCCGACTCCGCCGATAACCCATCTCACGCCTACATGATGGACGTGTGCAG
CCCCGCCGACCAGGATAGAGGCCTGAATATCCACGCACTGCTGGCAGGACTGGGAGGAGGCTTCGGCTAC
GTGGTGGGCGGCATCCACTGGGATAAGACCGGATTTGGACGGGCCCTGGGAGGACAGCTGAGAGTGATCT
ATCTGTTCACCGCCGTGACACTGTCCGTGACCACAGTGCTGACACTGGTGTCTATCCCAGAGAGGCCACT
GAGGCCACCTTCTGAGAAGAGGGCCGCCATGAAGTCTCCTAGCCTGCCACTGCCACCAAGCCCTCCAGTG
CTGCCTGAGGAGGGACCAGGCGACTCTCTGCCTAGCCACACCGCCACAAACTTTTCTAGCCCAATCTCCC
CCCCTTCTCCCCTGACCCCTAAGTACGGCAGCTTCATCTCCCGCGATTCCTCTCTGACCGGCATCAGCGA
GTTCGCCAGCTCCTTTGGCACAGCCAATATCGACTCCGTGCTGATCGATTGCTTTACAGGAGGACACGAC
TCCTACCTGGCAATCCCAGGATCTGTGCCTAGGCCACCCATCTCCGTGTCTTTCCCAAGGGCACCAGACG
GCTTTTATCGGCAGGATAGAGGACTGCTGGAGGGAAGGGAGGGCGCCCTGACCAGCGGCTGTGACGGCGA
TATCCTGCGCGTGGGCTCCCTGGACACCTCTAAGCCCAGGTCTAGCGGCATCCTGAAGCGCCCACAGACA
CTGGCAATCCCAGATGCAGCAGGAGGAGGAGGCCCTGAGACCAGCAGAAGGCGCAACGTGACATTCTCCC
AGCAGGTGGCCAACATCCTGCTGAATGGCGTGAAGTACGAGTCCGAGCTGACCGGATCCTCTGAGAGGGC
AGAGCAGCCTCTGTCTGTGGGCAGACTGTGCAGCACCATCTGTAACATGCCAAAGGCCCTGAGGACACTG
TGCGTGAATCACTTCCTGGGCTGGCTGAGCTTTGAGGGCATGCTGCTGTTCTATACCGACTTTATGGGCG
AGGTGGTGTTTCAGGGCGATCCTAAGGCCCCACACACCTCTGAGGCCTACCAGAAGTATAACAGCGGCGT
GACAATGGGCTGCTGGGGCATGTGCATCTACGCCTTCTCCGCCGCCTTTTATTCTGCCATCCTGGAGAAG
CTGGAGGAGTTCCTGTCCGTGCGGACCCTGTACTTCATCGCCTATCTGGCCTTTGGCCTGGGAACCGGAC
TGGCCACACTGTCCAGAAATCTGTACGTGGTGCTGTCTCTGTGCATCACATATGGCATCCTGTTTAGCAC
CCTGTGCACACTGCCCTACTCCCTGCTGTGCGACTACTATCAGTCTAAGAAGTTCGCAGGAAGCTCCGCC
GACGGAACCAGGAGAGGCATGGGCGTGGATATCTCTCTGCTGAGCTGCCAGTACTTTCTGGCCCAGATCC
TGGTGAGCCTGGTGCTGGGACCACTGACAAGCGCCGTGGGATCCGCCAACGGCGTGATGTATTTCTCTAG
CCTGGTGTCCTTTCTGGGCTGTCTGTACTCCTCTCTGTTCGTGATCTATGAGATCCCTCCAAGCGACGCC
GCCGATGAGGAGCACAGACCTCTGCTGCTGAATGTGTAA
